>Addgene plasmid #108132 | mCherry-FKBP-SAC1deltaTMD | addgene full sequence | sequence record 207712 | Addgene NGS Result
GATCAAAGGATCTTCTTGAGATCCTTTTTTTCTGCGCGTAATCTGCTGCTTGCAAACAAAAAAACCACCG
CTACCAGCGGTGGTTTGTTTGCCGGATCAAGAGCTACCAACTCTTTTTCCGAAGGTAACTGGCTTCAGCA
GAGCGCAGATACCAAATACTGTTCTTCTAGTGTAGCCGTAGTTAGGCCACCACTTCAAGAACTCTGTAGC
ACCGCCTACATACCTCGCTCTGCTAATCCTGTTACCAGTGGCTGCTGCCAGTGGCGATAAGTCGTGTCTT
ACCGGGTTGGACTCAAGACGATAGTTACCGGATAAGGCGCAGCGGTCGGGCTGAACGGGGGGTTCGTGCA
CACAGCCCAGCTTGGAGCGAACGACCTACACCGAACTGAGATACCTACAGCGTGAGCTATGAGAAAGCGC
CACGCTTCCCGAAGGGAGAAAGGCGGACAGGTATCCGGTAAGCGGCAGGGTCGGAACAGGAGAGCGCACG
AGGGAGCTTCCAGGGGGAAACGCCTGGTATCTTTATAGTCCTGTCGGGTTTCGCCACCTCTGACTTGAGC
GTCGATTTTTGTGATGCTCGTCAGGGGGGCGGAGCCTATGGAAAAACGCCAGCAACGCGGCCTTTTTACG
GTTCCTGGCCTTTTGCTGGCCTTTTGCTCACATGTTCTTTCCTGCGTTATCCCCTGATTCTGTGGATAAC
CGTATTACCGCCATGCATTAGTTATTAATAGTAATCAATTACGGGGTCATTAGTTCATAGCCCATATATG
GAGTTCCGCGTTACATAACTTACGGTAAATGGCCCGCCTGGCTGACCGCCCAACGACCCCCGCCCATTGA
CGTCAATAATGACGTATGTTCCCATAGTAACGCCAATAGGGACTTTCCATTGACGTCAATGGGTGGAGTA
TTTACGGTAAACTGCCCACTTGGCAGTACATCAAGTGTATCATATGCCAAGTACGCCCCCTATTGACGTC
AATGACGGTAAATGGCCCGCCTGGCATTATGCCCAGTACATGACCTTATGGGACTTTCCTACTTGGCAGT
ACATCTACGTATTAGTCATCGCTATTACCATGGTGATGCGGTTTTGGCAGTACATCAATGGGCGTGGATA
GCGGTTTGACTCACGGGGATTTCCAAGTCTCCACCCCATTGACGTCAATGGGAGTTTGTTTTGGCACCAA
AATCAACGGGACTTTCCAAAATGTCGTAACAACTCCGCCCCATTGACGCAAATGGGCGGTAGGCGTGTAC
GGTGGGAGGTCTATATAAGCAGAGCTGGTTTAGTGAACCGTCAGATCCGCTAGCGCTACCGGTCGCCACC
ATGGTGAGCAAGGGCGAGGAGGATAACATGGCCATCATCAAGGAGTTCATGCGCTTCAAGGTGCACATGG
AGGGCTCCGTGAACGGCCACGAGTTCGAGATCGAGGGCGAGGGCGAGGGCCGCCCCTACGAGGGCACCCA
GACCGCCAAGCTGAAGGTGACCAAGGGTGGCCCCCTGCCCTTCGCCTGGGACATCCTGTCCCCTCAGTTC
ATGTACGGCTCCAAGGCCTACGTGAAGCACCCCGCCGACATCCCCGACTACTTGAAGCTGTCCTTCCCCG
AGGGCTTCAAGTGGGAGCGCGTGATGAACTTCGAGGACGGCGGCGTGGTGACCGTGACCCAGGACTCCTC
CCTGCAGGACGGCGAGTTCATCTACAAGGTGAAGCTGCGCGGCACCAACTTCCCCTCCGACGGCCCCGTA
ATGCAGAAGAAGACCATGGGCTGGGAGGCCTCCTCCGAGCGGATGTACCCCGAGGACGGCGCCCTGAAGG
GCGAGATCAAGCAGAGGCTGAAGCTGAAGGACGGCGGCCACTACGACGCTGAGGTCAAGACCACCTACAA
GGCCAAGAAGCCCGTGCAGCTGCCCGGCGCCTACAACGTCAACATCAAGTTGGACATCACCTCCCACAAC
GAGGACTACACCATCGTGGAACAGTACGAACGCGCCGAGGGCCGCCACTCCACCGGCGGCATGGACGAGC
TGTACAAGTCCGGACTCAGATCTCGAAGCGCGGCCGCGGGAGCAGGAGGAGCAGCTCGAGCGGCGCTGGG
AGTGCAGGTGGAAACCATCTCCCCAGGAGACGGGCGCACCTTCCCCAAGCGCGGCCAGACCTGCGTGGTG
CACTACACCGGGATGCTTGAAGATGGAAAGAAATTTGATTCCTCCCGGGACAGAAACAAGCCCTTTAAGT
TTATGCTAGGCAAGCAGGAGGTGATCCGAGGCTGGGAAGAAGGGGTTGCCCAGATGAGTGTGGGTCAGAG
AGCCAAACTGACTATATCTCCAGATTATGCCTATGGTGCCACTGGGCACCCAGGCATCATCCCACCACAT
GCCACTCTCGTCTTCGATGTGGAGCTTCTAAAACTGGAAAGTGCTGGTGGTAGTGCTGGTGGTAGTGCTG
GTGGTAGTGCTGGTGGTAGTGCTGGTGGTCCGCGAGCTCAAGCTTCGAATTCTGCAGAGCTCATGGCGAC
GGCGGCCTACGAGCAGCTGAAGCTGCATATCACACCTGAAAAATTTTATGTGGAAGCTTGTGATGATGGA
GCAGATGACGTACTTACCATTGACCGTGTGTCCACAGAGGTTACCCTTGCAGTCAAGAAAGATGTTCCTC
CTTCAGCTGTCACAAGACCAATATTTGGTATACTGGGCACAATCCATCTGGTGGCAGGTAATTATCTTAT
AGTCATTACCAAAAAGATAAAAGTAGGTGAATTTTTCAGTCATGTAGTCTGGAAAGCAACAGATTTTGAT
GTCCTTTCTTATAAGAAGACAATGTTGCACTTAACTGATATTCAGTTACAAGATAATAAAACCTTCCTAG
CGATGCTAAACCATGTCTTGAATGTGGATGGATTTTACTTTTCAACAACATATGATTTGACCCATACTTT
GCAGCGGCTATCCAACACTAGTCCTGAATTCCAAGAAATGAGTCTCTTGGAAAGGGCAGATCAGCGGTTT
GTATGGAATGGTCATCTTCTAAGAGAACTTTCTGCACAGCCAGAGGTTCATCGGTTTGCCCTTCCAGTGT
TACATGGCTTTATTACCATGCATTCATGTTCTATTAATGGAAAATACTTTGATTGGATTCTCATCTCGAG
GAGGAGCTGTTTCAGAGCTGGTGTGCGCTATTATGTAAGAGGAATTGATTCGGAAGGCCATGCAGCTAAC
TTTGTAGAAACAGAACAAATTGTGCACTACAATGGGAGCAAAGCTTCGTTTGTACAGACTCGAGGATCAA
TACCTGTTTTCTGGTCCCAAAGACCAAACCTCAAGTACAAACCACTGCCACAGATCAGCAAAGTAGCAAA
TCACATGGACGGTTTCCAAAGGCATTTTGATTCCCAAGTAATTATTTATGGAAAACAAGTTATAATCAAT
CTGATTAACCAGAAGGGCTCGGAGAAGCCACTTGAGCAGACATTTGCAACAATGGTGTCTTCCTTGGGAA
GTGGAATGATGAGATACATTGCCTTTGACTTCCATAAGGAATGTAAAAATATGAGATGGGATCGACTAAG
TATTTTATTGGATCAGGTAGCAGAAATGCAAGATGAATTAAGTTATTTTCTAGTGGACTCTGCTGGCCAG
GTGGTGGCAAACCAGGAAGGCGTGTTCCGAAGCAATTGCATGGATTGTCTAGATAGAACCAATGTGATCC
AGAGTTTGTTAGCTCGTCGTTCACTTCAGGCCCAACTTCAGAGACTAGGAGTTTTGCATGTGGGACAAAA
GCTTGAAGAACAAGATGAATTTGAGAAGATTTTCAAAAATGCCTGGGCTGACAACGCAAATGCTTGTGCC
AAGCAATATGCGGGAACTGGTGCCTTGAAGACTGACTTTACCAGAACTGGAAAGAGAACTCATTTGGGAC
TTATAATGGATGGCTGGAACTCAATGATACGATATTATAAGAACAACTTTTCCGATGGATTTAGACAAGA
TTCCATAGACTTATTTCTTGGAAACTATTCAGTGGATGAATTAGAATCTCATAGTCCTTTAAGTGTTCCA
AGGGACTGGAAATTGTCGACTTTAAACTGATCATAATCAGCCATACCACATTTGTAGAGGTTTTACTTGC
TTTAAAAAACCTCCCACACCTCCCCCTGAACCTGAAACATAAAATGAATGCAATTGTTGTTGTTAACTTG
TTTATTGCAGCTTATAATGGTTACAAATAAAGCAATAGCATCACAAATTTCACAAATAAAGCATTTTTTT
CACTGCATTCTAGTTGTGGTTTGTCCAAACTCATCAATGTATCTTAACGCGTAAATTGTAAGCGTTAATA
TTTTGTTAAAATTCGCGTTAAATTTTTGTTAAATCAGCTCATTTTTTAACCAATAGGCCGAAATCGGCAA
AATCCCTTATAAATCAAAAGAATAGACCGAGATAGGGT
[37 nt withheld, positions 4449-4485]
AAAGAACGTGGACTCCAACGTCAAAGG
[49 nt withheld, positions 4513-4561]
T
[91 nt withheld, positions 4563-4653]
G
[124 nt withheld, positions 4655-4778]
CAGGTGGCACTTTTCGGGGAAATGTGCGCGGAACCCCTATTTGTTTATTTTTCTAAATACATTCAAATAT
GTATCCGCTCATGAGACAATAACCCTGATAAATGCTTCAATAATATTGAAAAAGGAAGAGTCCTGAGGCG
GAAAGAACCAGCTGTGGAATGTGTGTCAGTTAGGGTGTGGAAAGTCCCCAGGCTCCCCAGCAGGCAGAAG
TATGCAAAGCATGCATCTCAATTAGTCAGCAACCAGGTGTGGAAAGTCCCCAGGCTCCCCAGCAGGCAGA
AGTATGCAAAGCATGCATCTCAATTAGTCAGCAACCATAGTCCCGCCCCTAACTCCGCCCATCCCGCCCC
TAACTCCGCCCAGTTCCGCCCATTCTCCGCCCCATGGCTGACTAATTTTTTTTATTTATGCAGAGGCCGA
GGCCGCCTCGGCCTCTGAGCTATTCCAGAAGTAGTGAGGAGGCTTTTTTGGAGGCCTAGGCTTTTGCAAA
GATCGATCAAGAGACAGGATGAGGATCGTTTCGCATGATTGAACAAGATGGATTGCACGCAGGTTCTCCG
GCCGCTTGGGTGGAGAGGCTATTCGGCTATGACTGGGCACAACAGACAATCGGCTGCTCTGATGCCGCCG
TGTTCCGGCTGTCAGCGCAGGGGCGCCCGGTTCTTTTTGTCAAGACCGACCTGTCCGGTGCCCTGAATGA
ACTGCAAGACGAGGCAGCGCGGCTATCGTGGCTGGCCACGACGGGCGTTCCTTGCGCAGCTGTGCTCGAC
GTTGTCACTGAAGCGGGAAGGGACTGGCTGCTATTGGGCGAAGTGCCGGGGCAGGATCTCCTGTCATCTC
ACCTTGCTCCTGCCGAGAAAGTATCCATCATGGCTGATGCAATGCGGCGGCTGCATACGCTTGATCCGGC
TACCTGCCCATTCGACCACCAAGCGAAACATCGCATCGAGCGAGCACGTACTCGGATGGAAGCCGGTCTT
GTCGATCAGGATGATCTGGACGAAGAGCATCAGGGGCTCGCGCCAGCCGAACTGTTCGCCAGGCTCAAGG
CGAGCATGCCCGACGGCGAGGATCTCGTCGTGACCCATGGCGATGCCTGCTTGCCGAATATCATGGTGGA
AAATGGCCGCTTTTCTGGATTCATCGACTGTGGCCGGCTGGGTGTGGCGGACCGCTATCAGGACATAGCG
TTGGCTACCCGTGATATTGCTGAAGAGCTTGGCGGCGAATGGGCTGACCGCTTCCTCGTGCTTTACGGTA
TCGCCGCTCCCGATTCGCAGCGCATCGCCTTCTATCGCCTTCTTGACGAGTTCTTCTGAGCGGGACTCTG
GGGTTCGAAATGACCGACCAAGCGACGCCCAACCTGCCATCACGAGATTTCGATTCCACCGCCGCCTTCT
ATGAAAGGTTGGGCTTCGGAATCGTTTTCCGGGACGCCGGCTGGATGATCCTCCAGCGCGGGGATCTCAT
GCTGGAGTTCTTCGCCCACCCTAGGGGGAGGCTAACTGAAACACGGAAGGAGACAATACCGGAAGGAACC
CGCGCTATGACGGCAATAAAAAGACAGAATAAAACGCACGGTGTTGGGTCGTTTGTTCATAAACGCGGGG
TTCGGTCCCAGGGCTGGCACTCTGTCGATACCCCACCGAGACCCCATTGGGGCCAATACGCCCGCGTTTC
TTCCTTTTCCCCACCCCACCCCCCAAGTTCGGGTGAAGGCCCAGGGCTCGCAGCCAACGTCGGGGCGGCA
GGCCCTGCCATAGCCTCAGGTTACTCATATATACTTTAGATTGATTTAAAACTTCATTTTTAATTTAAAA
GGATCTAGGTGAAGATCCTTTTTGATAATCTCATGACCAAAATCCCTTAACGTGAGTTTTCGTTCCACTG
AGCGTCAGACCCCGTAGAAAA
Features (pLannotate 1.2.2; 17 found; start..end, strand, type, name):
     16..604     +  rep_origin     ori: high-copy-number ColE1/pMB1/pBR322/pUC origin of replication
    779..1082    +  enhancer       CMV enhancer: human cytomegalovirus immediate early enhancer
   1083..1286    +  promoter       CMV promoter: human cytomegalovirus (CMV) immediate early promoter
   1331..2038    +  CDS            mCherry: mCherry is a basic (constitutively fluorescent) red fluorescent protein published in 2004, derived from Discosoma sp.. It is reported to be a very rapidly-maturing monomer with low acid sensitivity.
   2039..2056    +  misc_feature   MCS (fragment): multiple cloning site
   2097..2419    +  CDS            FKBP (fragment): human FK506-binding protein FKBP12
   2483..2507    +  misc_feature   MCS (fragment): multiple cloning site
   2513..4084    +  CDS            SACM1L (fragment): SAC1_HUMAN - Also known as KIAA0851 From Homo sapiens (Human).
   4088..4172    +  CDS            large T antigen (fragment): large T antigen from SV40 (simian virus 40)
   4195..4316    +  polyA_signal   SV40 poly(A) signal: SV40 polyadenylation signal
   4350..4778    -  rep_origin     f1 ori (sequence partly withheld): f1 bacteriophage origin of replication; arrow indicates direction of (+) strand synthesis
   4805..4909    +  promoter       AmpR promoter: bla
   4911..5268    +  promoter       SV40 promoter: SV40 enhancer and early promoter
   5303..6097    +  CDS            NeoR/KanR: aminoglycoside phosphotransferase from Tn5; aph(3')-II (or nptII); confers resistance to neomycin, kanamycin, and G418 (Geneticin®)
   6118..6270    +  CDS            ble (fragment): BLE_KLEPN - Experimental evidence at protein level: Swiss-Prot protein existence level 1. Binding protein with a strong affinity to the bleomycin family of antibiotics. Binds to CL990; an antimitotic-antibiotic compound. From Klebsiella pneumoniae.
   6329..6376    +  polyA_signal   HSV TK poly(A) signal: herpes simplex virus thymidine kinase polyadenylation signal (Cole and Stacy, 1985)
   6467..6483    -  polyA_signal   bGH poly(A) signal (fragment): bovine growth hormone polyadenylation signal
