[The description below was written by a language model from this plasmid's Addgene catalogue record and pLannotate feature annotations shown in this document.]
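Description:
mCherry-FKBP-SAC1deltaTMD is a mammalian expression plasmid built on the pmCherry-C1 backbone, a 6,689 bp construct that encodes a fluorescent, chemically recruitable, soluble form of the human phosphoinositide phosphatase SAC1 (SACM1L). It replicates in bacteria at high copy from a ColE1/pUC-type origin and also carries an f1 phage origin. Selection relies on a single NeoR/KanR (Tn5 aminoglycoside phosphotransferase) gene placed behind tandem bacterial (bla) and SV40 early promoters and followed by an HSV TK polyadenylation signal. This arrangement gives kanamycin resistance in E. coli and can confer G418 resistance in mammalian cells. The short "ble", "large T antigen" and bGH poly(A) fragments in the annotation are partial matches, probably backbone remnants rather than functional elements.

The payload is a single open reading frame driven by the CMV immediate early enhancer/promoter and terminated by the SV40 poly(A) signal. From N- to C-terminus it comprises mCherry, residues 3-108 of FKBP12 (FKBP1A), a flexible [GGSA]4GG linker, and SACM1L residues 1-521. This truncation removes the C-terminal transmembrane region that normally anchors SAC1 in the endoplasmic reticulum, leaving a cytosolic enzyme. The FKBP module allows rapamycin-type chemically induced dimerisation with an FRB-tagged partner anchored at a membrane of choice, while mCherry reports expression and relocalisation. The stated purpose is a recruitable cytosolic SAC1, and the associated work concerns where SAC1 degrades its substrate PtdIns4P. The depositor notes a Y434F difference from the reference sequence, described as a common variant that does not affect function.
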