Addgene plasmid #108132: mCherry-FKBP-SAC1deltaTMD
Purpose: Recruitable cytosolic SAC1
Depositing lab: Gerry Hammond. Depositing organization: University of Pittsburgh (University, School of Medicine, and Cancer Institute). Publication: SAC1 degrades its lipid substrate PtdIns4P in the endoplasmic reticulum to maintain a steep chemical gradient with donor membranes. Zewe JP, Wills RC, Sangappa S, Goulden BD, Hammond GR. Elife. 2018 Feb 20;7. pii: 35588. doi: 10.7554/eLife.35588. 35588 PubMed 29461204.
Backbone
  Vector backbone: pmCherry-C1
  Vector type: Mammalian Expression
Growth in bacteria
  Bacterial resistance: Kanamycin, 50 μg/mL
  Growth temperature: 37°C
  Growth strain: DH5alpha
  Copy number: High Copy
Gene/Insert
  Gene/Insert name: mCherry:FKBP1A(3-108):[GGSA]4GG:SACM1L(1-521)
  Species: H. sapiens (human)
  Mutation: SACM1L(1-521)
  Entrez Gene: SACM1L (a.k.a. SAC1)
  Promoter: CMV
  Cloning method: Gibson Cloning
Terms and licenses: Academic/Nonprofit Terms; Industry Terms: Not Available to Industry
Depositor comments: Note: The Sac1 insert contains a Y434F mutation compared to the closest reference sequence (NP_054735.3). The depositor has noted that this is a common point mutation that does not affect plasmid function.
How to cite: mCherry-FKBP-SAC1deltaTMD was a gift from Gerry Hammond (Addgene plasmid # 108132 ; http://n2t.net/addgene:108132 ; RRID:Addgene_108132)
